Addgene plasmid #98309: pIMVAd40R
Purpose: Enhancing the lower-part mevalonate pathway; overexpressing yeast mevalonate pathway genes under the control of GAL promoters; integrated into ERG9 locus;
Depositing lab: Claudia Vickers. Depositing organization: University of Queensland. Publication: Engineered protein degradation of farnesyl pyrophosphate synthase is an effective regulatory mechanism to increase monoterpene production in Saccharomyces cerevisiae. Peng B, Nielsen LK, Kampranis SC, Vickers CE. Metab Eng. 2018 Feb 19. pii: S1096-7176(17)30214-8. doi: 10.1016/j.ymben.2018.02.005. PubMed 29471044.
Backbone
  Vector backbone: pRS424
  Vector type: Yeast Expression
Growth in bacteria
  Bacterial resistance: Ampicillin, 100 μg/mL
  Growth temperature: 37°C
  Growth strain: DH5alpha
  Copy number: High Copy
Gene/Insert
  Gene/Insert name: ERG9C-terminal-TURA3- PGAL7>MVD1>TPRM9-PGAL2>-ERG12>TNATTIDP1<ERG8<PGAL10-PGAL1-IDI1-TRPL15A-loxP-ble-loxP-TERG9
  Species: S. cerevisiae (budding yeast)
  Cloning method: Ligation Independent Cloning
Terms and licenses: Academic/Nonprofit Terms; Industry Terms: Not Available to Industry
Depositor comments: Please set 1/1/2018 as the initial day available for public access. Yeast gene fragments were amplified from CEN.PK strain. The relative sequences in plasmids are based on S288C genomic seq
How to cite: pIMVAd40R was a gift from Claudia Vickers (Addgene plasmid # 98309 ; http://n2t.net/addgene:98309 ; RRID:Addgene_98309)
