[The description below was written by a language model from this plasmid's Addgene catalogue record and pLannotate feature annotations shown in this document.]
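Description:
pIMVAd40R is a 14.6 kb yeast expression and integration plasmid built on the pRS424 backbone. It carries a high-copy ColE1/pUC-type origin and an ampicillin resistance gene for propagation in E. coli, together with the 2μ origin and TRP1 auxotrophic marker that pRS424 provides for episomal maintenance in Saccharomyces cerevisiae. According to the record, however, the payload is intended for integration into the chromosomal ERG9 locus. The cassette is flanked on one side by a C-terminal fragment of the ERG9 (squalene synthase) coding sequence followed by a URA3 terminator, and on the other side by the ERG9 terminator region. These flanks presumably serve as homology arms for recombination. The short CTF8 and URA3 "fragments" in the annotation most likely reflect these flanking and terminator sequences rather than functional genes.

Between the arms sit four native yeast genes of the lower mevalonate pathway, each driven by a galactose-regulated promoter. MVD1 (mevalonate diphosphate decarboxylase) is under PGAL7 with the PRM9 terminator, and ERG12 (mevalonate kinase) is under PGAL2. ERG8 (phosphomevalonate kinase) and IDI1 (IPP isomerase) are expressed in opposite directions from the divergent GAL1,10 promoter, with IDI1 terminated by TRPL15A. Other small annotated gene fragments (PEX19, SEC63) probably correspond to terminator regions. Selection in yeast is provided by a ble (phleomycin/bleomycin resistance) gene under the Ashbya gossypii TEF promoter and terminator. This marker is flanked by loxP sites, so Cre recombinase can excise it for reuse. The yeast fragments were amplified from a CEN.PK strain. The construct is used in metabolic engineering to boost flux through the lower mevalonate pathway for terpenoid, notably monoterpene, production.
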