Features (pLannotate 1.2.2; 26 found; start..end, strand, type, name):
    211..378     -  CDS            PEX19 (fragment): PEX19_YEAST - Also known as PAS12. Experimental evidence at protein level: Swiss-Prot protein existence level 1. Required for proper post-translational import and stabilization of peroxisomal membrane proteins (PMPs). Acts as a cytosolic import receptor for PMPs and delivers them to the docking factor PEX3 at the peroxisomal membrane for subsequent insertion into the membrane. Acts as a chaperone in stabilizing or maintaining PMPs in the lipid bilayer. Directs PEX17, a peripheral component of the peroxisomal matrix protein translocation machinery, to peroxisomes. Stabilizes VPS1, a protein req
    383..541     +  CDS            SEC63 (fragment): SEC63_YEAST - Also known as NPL1, PTL1. Experimental evidence at protein level: Swiss-Prot protein existence level 1. Acts as component of the Sec62/63 complex which is involved in SRP-independent post-translational translocation across the endoplasmic reticulum (ER) and functions together with the Sec61 complex and KAR2 in a channel-forming translocon complex. A cycle of assembly and disassembly of Sec62/63 complex from SEC61 may govern the activity of the translocon. SEC63 may affect SEC1-polypeptide interactions by increasing the affinity of targeting pathways for SEC61 and/or by modifying
    690..2018    -  CDS            ERG12: KIME_YEAST - Also known as RAR1. Experimental evidence at protein level: Swiss-Prot protein existence level 1. RAR (regulation of autonomous replication) is a protein whose activity increases the mitotic stability of plasmids. From Saccharomyces cerevisiae (strain ATCC 204508 / S288c) (Baker's yeast).
   2742..2897    -  CDS            YGF2_YEAST (fragment): Protein uncertain: Swiss-Prot protein existence level 5. From Saccharomyces cerevisiae (strain ATCC 204508 / S288c) (Baker's yeast).
   3041..4228    -  CDS            MVD1: MVD1_YEAST - Also known as ERG19, MPD. Experimental evidence at protein level: Swiss-Prot protein existence level 1. From Saccharomyces cerevisiae (strain ATCC 204508 / S288c) (Baker's yeast).
   5058..5157    -  CDS            URA3 (fragment): orotidine-5'-phosphate decarboxylase, required for uracil biosynthesis; S. cerevisiae URA3; yeast auxotrophic marker, counterselectable with 5-fluoroorotic acid (5-FOA)
   5170..5439    -  CDS            ERG9 (fragment): FDFT_YEAST - Experimental evidence at protein level: Swiss-Prot protein existence level 1. Catalyzes the condensation of 2 two farnesyl pyrophosphate moieties to form squalene. It is the first committed enzyme of the sterol biosynthesis pathway. Required for the biosynthesis of ergosterol. May also have a regulatory role regulating the flux of isoprene intermediates through the sterol pathway. Squalene synthase is crucial for balancing the incorporation of farnesyl diphosphate (FPP) into sterol and nonsterol isoprene synthesis. ERG9 is also essential for cell growth in yeast. From Saccharomyce
   5442..5539    +  rep_origin     M13 ori (fragment): M13 bacteriophage origin of replication; arrow indicates direction of (+) strand synthesis
   5540..5591    -  misc_feature   bom (fragment): basis of mobility region from pBR322
   5642..6316    -  CDS            TRP1: phosphoribosylanthranilate isomerase, required for tryptophan biosynthesis; S. cerevisiae TRP1; yeast auxotrophic marker
   6317..6464    -  promoter       TRP1 promoter: S. cerevisiae TRP1
   6603..6652    -  misc_feature   bom (fragment): basis of mobility region from pBR322
   6754..6789    -  CDS            rop (fragment): Rop protein, which maintains plasmids at low copy number; rop
   6857..8199    +  rep_origin     2μ ori: yeast 2μ plasmid origin of replication
   8226..8330    +  promoter       AmpR promoter: bla
   8331..9191    +  CDS            AmpR: β-lactamase; bla; confers resistance to ampicillin, carbenicillin, and related antibiotics
   9362..9950    +  rep_origin     ori: high-copy-number ColE1/pMB1/pBR322/pUC origin of replication
  10017..10253   +  CDS            CTF8 (fragment): CTF8_YEAST - Experimental evidence at protein level: Swiss-Prot protein existence level 1. Essential for the fidelity of chromosome transmission. Required for the DNA replication block checkpoint. Component of the RFC-like complex CTF18-RFC which is required for efficient establishment of chromosome cohesion during S-phase and may load or unload POL30/PCNA. During a clamp loading circle, the RFC:clamp complex binds to DNA and the recognition of the double-stranded/single-stranded junction stimulates ATP hydrolysis by RFC. The complex presumably provides bipartite ATP sites in which one subunit
  10339..10372   +  protein_bind   loxP: Cre-mediated recombination occurs in the 8-bp core sequence (GCATACAT). Cre recombinase
  10435..10632   -  terminator     TEF terminator: Ashbya gossypii TEF terminator
  10641..11018   -  CDS            ble: BLE_KLEPN - Experimental evidence at protein level: Swiss-Prot protein existence level 1. Binding protein with a strong affinity to the bleomycin family of antibiotics. Binds to CL990; an antimitotic-antibiotic compound. From Klebsiella pneumoniae.
  11025..11368   -  promoter       TEF promoter: Ashbya gossypii TEF promoter
  11423..11456   +  protein_bind   loxP: Cre-mediated recombination occurs in the 8-bp core sequence (GCATACAT). Cre recombinase
  11804..12667   -  CDS            IDI1: IDI1_YEAST - Also known as BOT2. Experimental evidence at protein level: Swiss-Prot protein existence level 1. Catalyzes the 1,3-allylic rearrangement of the homoallylic substrate isopentenyl (IPP) to its highly electrophilic allylic isomer, dimethylallyl diphosphate (DMAPP). From Saccharomyces cerevisiae (strain ATCC 204508 / S288c) (Baker's yeast).
  12672..13324   -  promoter       GAL1,10 promoter: GAL1 and GAL10 genes of S. cerevisiae; divergent inducible promoter, regulated by Gal4
  13336..72      +  CDS            ERG8 (across the origin): ERG8_YEAST - Experimental evidence at protein level: Swiss-Prot protein existence level 1. From Saccharomyces cerevisiae (strain ATCC 204508 / S288c) (Baker's yeast).
>Addgene plasmid #98309 | pIMVAd40R | addgene full sequence | sequence record 182601 | Addgene NGS Result
CAATGGCTGGATGTAACTCAGGCTGACTGGGGTGTTAGGAAAGAAAAAGATCCGGAAACTTATCTTGATA
AATAATAGTGATCGAATTTACGTAGCCCAATCTACCACTTTTTTTTTTCATTTTTTAAAGTGTTATACTT
AGTTATGCTCTAGGATAATGAACTACTTTTTTTTTTTTTTTTTACTGTTATCATAAATATATATACCTTA
TTGTTGTTTGCAACCGTCGGTTAATTCCTTATCAAGGTTCCCCAAGTTCGGATCATTACCATCAATTTCC
AACATTTTCATGAGTTCTTCTTCTTCATTACCGTGTTTTAGGGGGCTGTTCGCACTTCTAATAGGGCTAT
CACCAAGCTGTTCTAATTCGTCCAAAAGTTTTCGTGATTCTCCTGCAGTGGAACAAGTAGAGGTGTATTC
TGAGGAGGATGATGAGTACTCTACTGATGACGACGAAACCGAAAGTGATGATGAAAGTGATGCTAGCGAT
TATACTGATATCGATACGGATACAGAAGCTGAAGATGATGAATCACCAGAATAGATATAAGTGATTAGTA
TAGTTTTTCATTTTAGCTCTTAGACGTATATATTTCATCTTTATAAAAATAGATACATGTGTATACAAAG
CAAAACCAAAAAAAAAAAAAAAATTTTTCAGCCATCTGTTAAGAAATGTGTCACTATTATGAAGTCCATG
GTAAATTCGTGTTTCCTGGCAATAATAGATCGTCAATTTGTTGCTTTGTGGTAGTTTTATTTTCAAATAA
TTGGAATACTAGGGATTTGATTTTAAGATCTTTATTCAAATTTTTTGCGCTTAACAAACAGCAGCCAGTC
CCACCCAAGTCTGTTTCAAATGTCTCGTAACTAAAATCATCTTGCAATTTCTTTTTGAAACTGTCAATTT
GCTCTTGAGTAATGTCTCTTCGTAACAAAGTCAAAGAGCAACCGCCGCCACCAGCACCGGTAAGTTTTGT
GGAGCCAATTCTCAAATCATCGCTCAGATTTTTAATAAGTTCTAATCCAGGATGAGAAACACCGATTGAG
ACAAGCAGTCCATGATTTATTCTTATCAATTCCAATAGTTGTTCATACAGTTCATTATTAGTTTCTACAG
CCTCGTCATCGGTGCCTTTACATTTACTTAACTTAGTCATGATCTCTAAGCCTTGTAGGGCACATTCACC
CATGGCATCTAGAATTGGCTTCATAACTTCAGGAAATTTCTCGGTGACCAACACACGAACGCGAGCAACA
AGATCTTTTGTAGACCTTGGAATTCTAGTATAGGTTAGGATCATTGGAATGGCTGGGAAATCATCTAAGA
ACTTAAAATTGTTTGTGTTTATTGTTCCATTATGTGAGTCTTTTTCAAATAGCAGGGCATTACCATAAGT
GGCCACAGCGTTATCTATTCCTGAAGGGGTACCGTGAATACACTTTTCACCTATGAAGGCCCATTGATTC
ACTATATGCTTATCGTTTTCTGACAGCTTTTCCAAGTCATTAGATCCTATTAACCCCCCCAAGTAGGCCA
TAGCTAAGGCCAGTGATACAGAAATAGAGGCGCTTGAGCCCAACCCAGCACCGATGGGTAAAGTAGACTT
TAAAGAAAACTTAATATTCTTGGCATGGGGGCATAGGCAAACAAACATATACAGGAAACAAAACGCTGCA
TGGTAGTGGAAGGATTCGGATAGTTGAGCTAACAACGGATCCAAAAGACTAACGAGTTCCTGAGACAAGC
CATCGGTGGCTTGTTGAGCCTTGGCCAATTTTTGGGAGTTTACTTGATCCTCGGTGATGGCATTGAAATC
ATTGATGGACCACTTATGATTAAAGCTAATGTCCGGGAAGTCCAATTCAATAGTATCTGGTGCAGATGAC
TCGCTTATTAGCAGGTAGGTTCTCAACGCAGACACACTAGCAGCGACGGCAGGCTTGTTGTACACAGCAG
AGTGTTCACCAAAAATAATAACCTTTCCCGGTGCAGAAGTTAAGAACGGTAATGACATTATGAAAGAATT
ATTTTTTTTATTATGTTAATCTTGTGTTTACTTAACTATTGCTATTCTTGATGATAATTGAATAAGGTGC
ATAATGAAGAGCAATTCACAACACCAAATTTTCAATCCAATTACTGATTGTTTATATATGTCTACAAAAC
TAATCCTATCTCCACATTTTAGCCTGCGAAATGTTTGTTTTTTAAACAATAGCTCTCCAGAACATTGTAT
AATTTAAGAATATGTGCACAGTTAACTTTCTAGCAGGAGTATAATGCCATTTGCTCCCCATCTTGAGATG
GGAAGGGCTTAACTAATCTCGGTTCGGAGTGATCCGCCCCGATACTGCCTTCTGCCTTAATATCGTCCAA
GGCACATGGACCCCTGAACGGCGCAGATATCTCCGCACGGACGAAAGACCGCCGGTGCCTTCCTGAGGCA
ACCGCCCCTTTCGAATATAGATCACGTGACCCATTTTTAGCTACTAATAGAAAAAGAAATTGCAACCTAC
TTAAGCCATTCCGGAAGGAAGCTTTCCGAATTGACGTTGAATACCTTTTCTGAAAAGATTCTACCGCATT
TAATTGGAGTTTAATGCAAAGTAGTTGCCAGTTACAAGTTGAGTGCGGCTACCTGATGTTTTCCAGTCCT
ATATTGCTGTGATCTGAATCTGGAAAGTTCCTCTGGTCCGTAAACCTCCTTGGATTAGTACATGTTTCAA
TTACGCAGGACCCTTTTACGATTGTTTTTCATCTCTAGAGGCATTTTCAACATCGTATTTTCCGAAGCGT
TGCATAATGAAAATGTGATAATAAGGCAGTGAGCTACTTTGTCACAACAAAGTACGAGAACAGATGAGGT
TCCGTGGTGTTTTTGGGGCAACTGCATTATTTGGAGCGCCGTATATATTTATATCCTATTACAAAAAATC
ATAAATGACACTAAATTTGACACCTACTAGTGTCGTCAATCGAGAAGTAGATCCTTTGTCAAGTTGTGTG
CTAGTGTCTCCCGTCTTCTGTTCACTATTATTCCTTTGGTAGACCAGTCTTTGCGTCAATCAAAGATTCG
TTTGTTTCTTGTGGGCCTGAACCGACTTGAGTTAAAATCACTCTGGCAACATCCTTTTGCAACTCAAGAT
CCAATTCACGTGCAGTAAAGTTAGATGATTCAAATTGATGGTTGAAAGCCTCAAGCTGCTCAGTAGTAAA
TTTCTTGTCCCATCCAGGAACAGAGCCAAACAATTTATAGATAAATGCAAAGAGTTTCGACTCATTTTCA
GCTAAGTAGTACAACACAGCATTTGGACCTGCATCAAACGTGTATGCAACGATTGTTTCTCCGTAAAACT
GATTAATGGTGTGGCACCAACTGATGATACGCTTGGAAGTGTCATTCATGTAGAATATTGGAGGGAAAGA
GTCCAAACATGTGGCATGGAAAGAGTTGGAATCCATCATTGTTTCCTTTGCAAAGGTGGCGAAATCTTTT
TCAACAATGGCTTTACGCATGACTTCAAATCTCTTTGGTACGACATGTTCAATTCTTTCTTTAAATAGTT
CGGAGGTTGCCACGGTCAATTGCATACCCTGAGTGGAACTCACATCCTTTTTAATATCGCTGACAACTAG
GACACAAGCTTTCATCTGAGGCCAGTCAGAGCTGTCTGCGATTTGTACTGCCATGGAATCATGACCATCT
TCAGCTTTTCCCATTTCCCAGGCCACGTATCCGCCAAACAACGATCTACAAGCTGAACCAGACCCCTTTC
TTGCTATTCTAGATATTTCTGAAGTTGACTGTGGTAATTGGTATAACTTAGCAATTGCAGAGACCAATGC
AGCAAAGCCAGCAGCGGAGGAAGCTAAACCAGCTGCTGTAGGAAAGTTATTTTCGGAGACAATGTGGAGT
TTCCATTGAGATAATGTGGGCAATGAGGCGTCCTTCGATTCCATTTCCTTTCTTAATTGGCGTAGGTCGC
GCAGACAATTTTGAGTTCTTTCATTGTCGATGCTGTGTGGTTCTCCATTTAACCACAAAGTGTCGCGTTC
AAACTCAGGTGCAGTAGCCGCAGAGGTCAACGTTCTGAGGTCATCTTGCGATAAAGTCACTGATATGGAC
GAATTGGTGGGCAGATTCAACTTCGTGTCCCTTTTCCCCCAATACTTAAGGGTTGCGATGTTGACGGGTG
CGGTAACGGATGCTGTGTAAACGGTCATTTTTGAGGGAATATTCAACTGTTTTTTTTTATCATGTTGATG
CTCTGCATAATAATGCCCATAAATATTTCCGACCTGCTTTTATATCTTTGCTAGCCAAACTAACTGAACA
TAGCTACACATTATTTTCAGCTTGGCTATTTTGTGAACACTGTATAGCCAGTCCTTCGGATCACGGTCAA
CAGTTGTCCGAGCGCTTTTTGGACCCTTTCCCTTATTTTTGGGTTAAGGAAAATGACAGAAAATATATCT
AATGAGCCTTCGCTCAACAGTGCTCCGAAGTATAGCTTTCCAAAAGGAGAGGCAAAGCAATTTAAGAATG
TATGAACAAAATAAAGGGGAAAAATTACCCCCTCTACTTTACCAAACGAATACTACCAATAATATTTACA
ACTTTTCCTTATGATTTTTTCACTGAAGCGCTTCGCAATAGTTGTGAGCGATATCAAAAGTAACGAAATG
AACTTCGCGGCTCGTGCTATATTCTTGTTGCTACCGTCCATATCTTTCCATAGATTTTCAATCTTTGATG
TCTCCATGGTGGTACAGAGAACTTGTAAACAATTCGGTCCCTACATGTGAGGAAATTCGCTGTGACACTT
TTATCACTGAACTCCAAATTTAAAAAATAGCATAAAATTCGTTATACAGCAAATCTATGTGTTGCAATTA
AGAACTAAAAGATATAGAGTGCATATTTTCAAGAAGGATAGTAAGCTGGCAAATCAAAATCATTACGACC
GAGATTCCCGGGTAATAACTGATATAATTAAATTGAAGCTCTAATTTGTGAGTTTAGTATACATGCATTT
ACTTATAATACAGTTTTTTAGTTTTGCTGGCCGCATCTTCTCAAATATGCTTCCCAGCCTGCTTTTCTGT
AACGTTCACCCTCTACCTTAGCATCCCTTCCCTTTGCAAATAGTCCTACTAGTTTATCACGCTCTGTGTA
AAGTGTATATATAATAAAACCCAAGAAGAACGGACAAGATGATAGATAAAACCATATTGAACTTGTACTC
TTCTTCTTGTTGGGTTGGGACCAATTCATCATCGTATCTGGATCTTTCTTTAACTTTCAAGAAAATTGGA
GTTTCATTTGGCTTCACGTTAGGAGGTAATTTATCCTGGTACATTTCTTCCATGAATTGTTCGATCTTGG
AGATTTGAATGTTCAATTTTAAGAAATTTGGATCTTGCACAGCCAATTTAAATAAGGGATTTTGCCGATT
TCGGCCTATTGGTTAAAAAATGAGCTGATTTAACAAAAATTTAACGCGAATTTTAACAAAATATTAACGC
TTACAATTTCCTGATGCGGTATTTTCTCCTTACGCATCTGTGCGGTATTTCACACCGCATAGATCGGCAA
GTGCACAAACAATACTTAAATAAATACTACTCAGTAATAACCTATTTCTTAGCATTTTTGACGAAATTTG
CTATTTTGTTAGAGTCTTTTACACCATTTGTCTCCACACCTCCGCTTACATCAACACCAATAACGCCATT
TAATCTAAGCGCATCACCAACATTTTCTGGCGTCAGTCCACCAGCTAACATAAAATGTAAGCTTTCGGGG
CTCTCTTGCCTTCCAACCCAGTCAGAAATCGAGTTCCAATCCAAAAGTTCACCTGTCCCACCTGCTTCTG
AATCAAACAAGGGAATAAACGAATGAGGTTTCTGTGAAGCTGCACTGAGTAGTATGTTGCAGTCTTTTGG
AAATACGAGTCTTTTAATAACTGGCAAACCGAGGAACTCTTGGTATTCTTGCCACGACTCATCTCCATGC
AGTTGGACGATATCAATGCCGTAATCATTGACCAGAGCCAAAACATCCTCCTTAGGTTGATTACGAAACA
CGCCAACCAAGTATTTCGGAGTGCCTGAACTATTTTTATATGCTTTTACAAGACTTGAAATTTTCCTTGC
AATAACCGGGTCAATTGTTCTCTTTCTATTGGGCACACATATAATACCCAGCAAGTCAGCATCGGAATCT
AGAGCACATTCTGCGGCCTCTGTGCTCTGCAAGCCGCAAACTTTCACCAATGGACCAGAACTACCTGTGA
AATTAATAACAGACATACTCCAAGCTGCCTTTGTGTGCTTAATCACGTATACTCACGTGCTCAATAGTCA
CCAATGCCCTCCCTCTTGGCCCTCTCCTTTTCTTTTTTCGACCGAATTAATTCTTAATCGGCAAAAAAAG
AAAAGCTCCGGATCAAGATTGTACGTAAGGTGACAAGCTATTTTTCAATAAAGAATATCTTCCACTACTG
CCATCTGGCGTCATAACTGCAAAGTACACATATATTACGATGCTGTTCTATTAAATGCTTCCTATATTAT
ATATATAGTAATGTCGTTGATCTATGGTGCACTCTCAGTACAATCTGCTCTGATGCCGCATAGTTAAGCC
AGCCCCGACACCCGCCAACACCCGCTGACGCGCCCTGACGGGCTTGTCTGCTCCCGGCATCCGCTTACAG
ACAAGCTGTGACCGTCTCCGGGAGCTGCATGTGTCAGAGGTTTTCACCGTCATCACCGAAACGCGCGAGA
CGAAAGGGCCTCGTGATACGCCTATTTTTATAGGTTAATGTCATGATAATAATGGTTTCTTAGTATGATC
CAATATCAAAGGAAATGATAGCATTGAAGGATGAGACTAATCCAATTGAGGAGTGGCAGCATATAGAACA
GCTAAAGGGTAGTGCTGAAGGAAGCATACGATACCCCGCATGGAATGGGATAATATCACAGGAGGTACTA
GACTACCTTTCATCCTACATAAATAGACGCATATAAGTACGCATTTAAGCATAAACACGCACTATGCCGT
TCTTCTCATGTATATATATATACAGGCAACACGCAGATATAGGTGCGACGTGAACAGTGAGCTGTATGTG
CGCAGCTCGCGTTGCATTTTCGGAAGCGCTCGTTTTCGGAAACGCTTTGAAGTTCCTATTCCGAAGTTCC
TATTCTCTAGAAAGTATAGGAACTTCAGAGCGCTTTTGAAAACCAAAAGCGCTCTGAAGACGCACTTTCA
AAAAACCAAAAACGCACCGGACTGTAACGAGCTACTAAAATATTGCGAATACCGCTTCCACAAACATTGC
TCAAAAGTATCTCTTTGCTATATATCTCTGTGCTATATCCCTATATAACCTACCCATCCACCTTTCGCTC
CTTGAACTTGCATCTAAACTCGACCTCTACATTTTTTATGTTTATCTCTAGTATTACTCTTTAGACAAAA
AAATTGTAGTAAGAACTATTCATAGAGTGAATCGAAAACAATACGAAAATGTAAACATTTCCTATACGTA
GTATATAGAGACAAAATAGAAGAAACCGTTCATAATTTTCTGACCAATGAAGAATCATCAACGCTATCAC
TTTCTGTTCACAAAGTATGCGCAATCCACATCGGTATAGAATATAATCGGGGATGCCTTTATCTTGAAAA
AATGCACCCGCAGCTTCGCTAGTAATCAGTAAACGCGGGAAGTGGAGTCAGGCTTTTTTTATGGAAGAGA
AAATAGACACCAAAGTAGCCTTCTTCTAACCTTAACGGACCTACAGTGCAAAAAGTTATCAAGAGACTGC
ATTATAGAGCGCACAAAGGAGAAAAAAAGTAATCTAAGATGCTTTGTTAGAAAAATAGCGCTCTCGGGAT
GCATTTTTGTAGAACAAAAAAGAAGTATAGATTCTTTGTTGGTAAAATAGCGCTCTCGCGTTGCATTTCT
GTTCTGTAAAAATGCAGCTCAGATTCTTTGTTTGAAAAATTAGCGCTCTCGCGTTGCATTTTTGTTTTAC
AAAAATGAAGCACAGATTCTTCGTTGGTAAAATAGCGCTTTCGCGTTGCATTTCTGTTCTGTAAAAATGC
AGCTCAGATTCTTTGTTTGAAAAATTAGCGCTCTCGCGTTGCATTTTTGTTCTACAAAATGAAGCACAGA
TGCTTCGTTCAGGTGGCACTTTTCGGGGAAATGTGCGCGGAACCCCTATTTGTTTATTTTTCTAAATACA
TTCAAATATGTATCCGCTCATGAGACAATAACCCTGATAAATGCTTCAATAATATTGAAAAAGGAAGAGT
ATGAGTATTCAACATTTCCGTGTCGCCCTTATTCCCTTTTTTGCGGCATTTTGCCTTCCTGTTTTTGCTC
ACCCAGAAACGCTGGTGAAAGTAAAAGATGCTGAAGATCAGTTGGGTGCACGAGTGGGTTACATCGAACT
GGATCTCAACAGCGGTAAGATCCTTGAGAGTTTTCGCCCCGAAGAACGTTTTCCAATGATGAGCACTTTT
AAAGTTCTGCTATGTGGCGCGGTATTATCCCGTATTGACGCCGGGCAAGAGCAACTCGGTCGCCGCATAC
ACTATTCTCAGAATGACTTGGTTGAGTACTCACCAGTCACAGAAAAGCATCTTACGGATGGCATGACAGT
AAGAGAATTATGCAGTGCTGCCATAACCATGAGTGATAACACTGCGGCCAACTTACTTCTGACAACGATC
GGAGGACCGAAGGAGCTAACCGCTTTTTTGCACAACATGGGGGATCATGTAACTCGCCTTGATCGTTGGG
AACCGGAGCTGAATGAAGCCATACCAAACGACGAGCGTGACACCACGATGCCTGTAGCAATGGCAACAAC
GTTGCGCAAACTATTAACTGGCGAACTACTTACTCTAGCTTCCCGGCAACAATTAATAGACTGGATGGAG
GCGGATAAAGTTGCAGGACCACTTCTGCGCTCGGCCCTTCCGGCTGGCTGGTTTATTGCTGATAAATCTG
GAGCCGGTGAGCGTGGGTCTCGCGGTATCATTGCAGCACTGGGGCCAGATGGTAAGCCCTCCCGTATCGT
AGTTATCTACACGACGGGGAGTCAGGCAACTATGGATGAACGAAATAGACAGATCGCTGAGATAGGTGCC
TCACTGATTAAGCATTGGTAACTGTCAGACCAAGTTTACTCATATATACTTTAGATTGATTTAAAACTTC
ATTTTTAATTTAAAAGGATCTAGGTGAAGATCCTTTTTGATAATCTCATGACCAAAATCCCTTAACGTGA
GTTTTCGTTCCACTGAGCGTCAGACCCCGTAGAAAAGATCAAAGGATCTTCTTGAGATCCTTTTTTTCTG
CGCGTAATCTGCTGCTTGCAAACAAAAAAACCACCGCTACCAGCGGTGGTTTGTTTGCCGGATCAAGAGC
TACCAACTCTTTTTCCGAAGGTAACTGGCTTCAGCAGAGCGCAGATACCAAATACTGTTCTTCTAGTGTA
GCCGTAGTTAGGCCACCACTTCAAGAACTCTGTAGCACCGCCTACATACCTCGCTCTGCTAATCCTGTTA
CCAGTGGCTGCTGCCAGTGGCGATAAGTCGTGTCTTACCGGGTTGGACTCAAGACGATAGTTACCGGATA
AGGCGCAGCGGTCGGGCTGAACGGGGGGTTCGTGCACACAGCCCAGCTTGGAGCGAACGACCTACACCGA
ACTGAGATACCTACAGCGTGAGCTATGAGAAAGCGCCACGCTTCCCGAAGGGAGAAAGGCGGACAGGTAT
CCGGTAAGCGGCAGGGTCGGAACAGGAGAGCGCACGAGGGAGCTTCCAGGGGGAAACGCCTGGTATCTTT
ATAGTCCTGTCGGGTTTCGCCACCTCTGACTTGAGCGTCGATTTTTGTGATGCTCGTCAGGGGGGCGGAG
CCTATGGAAAAACGCCAGCAACGCGGCCTTTTTACGGTTCCTGGCCTTTTGCTGGCCTTTTGCTCACATG
TATTTAAATGAGGGAAGGTTCAGTGAACAGGACGGCGAAACTTTAATACGATTTGGGTCGTTACAGATTG
ACGGAGAGAGGGCCACATTGTTTGTCGGCAAGAAACAACGTTTACTGGGGAAGGTGACAAAGCTAGACGT
ACCGATGGGTATAATGCATTTCAATTCGAAAGATAATAAGGTCGAATTAGTTGATGTAATGAAATATAAG
GTTATCTTTAAGGATAGGCCTCTACCTATTATGTAAGTACTTAGTTATTGTTCGGAGTTGTTTGTTTATG
TTATTTGGCGCAGACTGCATAGGCCACTAGTGGATCTGATATCACCTAATAACTTCGTATAGCATACATT
ATACGAAGTTATATTAAGGGTTCTCGAGAGCTCGTTTTCGACACTGGATGGCGGCGTTAGTATCGAATCG
ACAGCAGTATAGCGACCAGCATTCACATACGATTGACGCATGATATTACTTTCTGCGCACTTAACTTCGC
ATCTGGGCAGATGATGTCGAGGCGAAAAAAAATATAAATCACGCTAACATTTGATTAAAATAGAACAACT
ACAATATAAAAAAACTATACAAATGACAAGTTCTTGAAAACAAGAATCTTTTTATTGTCAGTACTGATCA
TGAGATGCCTGCAAGCAATTCGTTCTGTATCAGGCGCAGGAGCGTCCCGTCCGGGTCGACCAAAGCGGCC
ATCGTGCCTCCCCACTCCTGCAGTTCGGGGGCATGGATGCGCGGATAGCCGCTGCTGGTTTCCTGGATGC
CGACGGATTTGCACTGCCGGTAGAACTCCGCGAGGTCGTCCAGCCTCAGGCAGCAGCTGAACCAACTCGC
GAGGGGATCGAGCCCGGGGTGGGCGAAGAACTCCAGCATGAGATCCCCGCGCTGGAGGATCATCCAGCCG
GCGTCCCGGAAAACGATTCCGAAGCCCAACCTTTCATAGAAGGCGGCGGTGGGATCGAAATCTCGTGATG
GCAGGTTGGGCGTCGCTTGGTCGGTCATACCCATGGTTGTTTATGTTCGGATGTGATGTGAGAACTGTAT
CCTAGCAAGATTTTAAAAGGAAGTATATGAAAGAAGAACCTCAGTGGCAAATCCTAACCTTTTATATTTC
TCTACAGGGGCGCGGCGTGGGGACAATTCAACGCGTCTGTGAGGGGAGCGTTTCCCTGCTCGCAGGTCTG
CAGCGAGGAGCCGTAATTTTTGCTTCGCGCCGTGCGGCCATCAAAATGTATGGATGCAAATGATTATACA
TGGGGATGTATGGGCTAAATGTACGGGCGACAGTCACATCATGCCCCTGAGCTGCGCACGTCAAGACTGT
CAAGGAGGGTATTCTGGGCCTCCATGTCGCTGGCCGGGTGACCCGGCGGGGACGAGGCAAGCTAAACAGA
TCTCTAGACCTAATAACTTCGTATAGCATACATTATACGAAGTTATATTAAGGGTTGTCGACCTGCAGCG
TACGAAGCTTCAGCTGTGGTAGTGCCACCACCTATGTAAGCTGCTAGCATTGGTATACGTAGAACAACTA
GGACTCCCTCGTCCGCTCCTTGATACAGGTAGATAAGTTCTGCCTGAGGGGAGGATTGAGAAGAGGGGGT
AGGGGTTTGCTTGATAGCAGAATAAAAGTACAGCTCTAGGTCTATAAAAAAAAATTGGTTAAAGAAAAAA
TATACAGTTTTGTATATAGAATCATTAATTAAAAAGATAATAGTATAAAACACATCAGATAAACAAAAGT
TTGCCCAATAAAATTATATTTTCCATCAACCAGCTCACTATTATAGCATTCTATGAATTTGCCTGTCATT
TTCCACTTCAGAAAGGTCATCTAATTGCTCCCACCAGTTGAATAAGTAATTCTCGCAAATAATCTTAAAC
CAAGGCGTAAACTTGTAACTTGGGTCAGCAAACATAGTTTTCAAATCATTTGGTGAAACCCATTTGAAGT
CTCTAACTTCATTGACGTTTGGGTTGACAGTCAAGTTTTCTTTAGCGTTGATCTTATAAAATAGGATGTA
ATCAATTTCATGTTCACCCCATGGTTCATTGCTTGGTGCCATGTAATGGATTCTGTTTAAAAAGTGAAAC
TTACCCCTTGTCTTAGTTTCATCTTCTGGAATACCTAATTCATGATCTAGTTTTCTCACCGCCGCAGTAA
TAGCGCCCTTAATCTTATCGTCTAGCTTACCCTTCAAACCTAATTCGTCATCAATACATAGTGGATGAGA
GCAGCATGTGTTAGTCCAAAGATCAGGGAAAGTTATTTTTTCAGTGGCTCTTTGTTGTAAAAGTAATTCA
CCTTGTTCATTGAAAATAAAGACGGAGAATGCACGATGTAGTAAACCCTTTTCAATATTTTCCATTAAAT
GACAAACTTTCTTGGTACCGGCACCAATAGCATTATCGTCCCAATCCAAAACAATACAATTTTCATTCAT
TAACTTAATTTGCTCCTCATCATGACCAGAAAAACATGTTTCTCCGCTTTCGTCATTTGACGTCTCACTA
GATCGGGTATTAGGTCTTTGTTGTAATGGAATAATTTCAGGAAACTCTTCCAAAATGTCTTCAGGTGTTT
GGTTTTGCACTAATTTGGCGTAACTAGATACTGCACCATGGGGCATACTATTGTTGTCGGCAGTCATTAT
AGTTTTTTCTCCTTGACGTTAAAGTATAGAGGTATATTAACAATTTTTTGTTGATACTTTTATGACATTT
GAATAAGAAGTAATACAAACCGAAAATGTTGAAAGTATTAGTTAAAGTGGTTATGCAGCTTTTGCATTTA
TATATCTGTTAATAGATCAAAAATCATCGCTTCGCTGATTAATTACCCCAGAAATAAGGCTAAAAAACTA
ATCGCATTATTATCCTATGGTTGTTAATTTGATTCGTTGATTTGAAGGTTTGTGGGGCCAGGTTACTGCC
AATTTTTCCTCTTCATAACCATAAAAGCTAGTATTGTAGAATCTTTATTGTTCGGAGCAGTGCGGCGCGA
GGCACATCTGCGTTTCAGGAACGCGACCGGTGAAGACCAGGACGCACGGAGGAGAGTCTTCCGTCGGAGG
GCTGTCGCCCGCTCGGCGGCTTCTAATCCGTACTTCAATATAGCAATGAGCAGTTAAGCGTATTACTGAA
AGTTCCAAAGAGAAGGTTTTTTTAGGCTAAGATAATGGGGCTCTTTACATTTCCACAACATATAAGTAAG
ATTAGATATGGATATGTATATGGTGGTATTGCCATGTAATATGATTATTAAACTTCTTTGCGTCCATCCA
AAAAAAAAGTAAGAATTTTTGAAAATTCAATATAAATGTCAGAGTTGAGAGCCTTCAGTGCCCCAGGGAA
AGCGTTACTAGCTGGTGGATATTTAGTTTTAGATCCGAAATATGAAGCATTTGTAGTCGGATTATCGGCA
AGAATGCATGCTGTAGCCCATCCTTACGGTTCATTGCAAGAGTCTGATAAGTTTGAAGTGCGTGTGAAAA
GTAAACAATTTAAAGATGGGGAGTGGCTGTACCATATAAGTCCTAAAACTGGCTTCATTCCTGTTTCGAT
AGGCGGATCTAAGAACCCTTTCATTGAAAAAGTTATCGCTAACGTATTTAGCTACTTTAAGCCTAACATG
GACGACTACTGCAATAGAAACTTGTTCGTTATTGATATTTTCTCTGATGATGCCTACCATTCTCAGGAGG
ACAGCGTTACCGAACATCGTGGCAACAGAAGATTGAGTTTTCATTCGCACAGAATTGAAGAAGTTCCCAA
AACAGGGCTGGGCTCCTCGGCAGGTTTAGTCACAGTTTTAACTACAGCTTTGGCCTCCTTTTTTGTATCG
GACCTGGAAAATAATGTAGACAAATATAGAGAAGTTATTCATAATTTATCACAAGTTGCTCATTGTCAAG
CTCAGGGTAAAATTGGAAGCGGGTTTGATGTAGCGGCGGCAGCATATGGATCTATCAGATATAGAAGATT
CCCACCCGCATTAATCTCTAATTTGCCAGATATTGGAAGTGCTACTTACGGCAGTAAACTGGCGCATTTG
GTTAATGAAGAAGACTGGAATATAACGATTAAAAGTAACCATTTACCTTCGGGATTAACTTTATGGATGG
GCGATATTAAGAATGGTTCAGAAACAGTAAAACTGGTCCAGAAGGTAAAAAATTGGTATGATTCGCATAT
GCCGGAAAGCTTGAAAATATATACAGAACTCGATCATGCAAATTCTAGATTTATGGATGGACTATCTAAA
CTAGATCGCTTACACGAGACTCATGACGATTACAGCGATCAGATATTTGAGTCTCTTGAGAGGAATGACT
GTACCTGTCAAAAGTATCCTGAGATCACAGAAGTTAGAGATGCAGTTGCCACAATTAGACGTTCCTTTAG
AAAAATAACTAAAGAATCTGGTGCCGATATCGAACCTCCCGTACAAACTAGCTTATTGGATGATTGCCAG
ACCTTAAAAGGAGTTCTTACTTGCTTAATACCTGGTGCTGGTGGTTATGACGCCATTGCAGTGATTGCTA
AGCAAGATGTTGATCTTAGGGCTCAAACCGCTGATGACAAAAGATTTTCTAAGGTT
